>Addgene plasmid #153067 | pGL3-Basic-ZC3H12D_PromoterMUT | addgene full sequence | sequence record 304643 | Addgene NGS Result
CTCACGGAGGGTTTGTTTTGGATCCGGTTGCTGAACTTTGATTCGGTGACTCATGCTGAGGTGCAAACTT
TAAGTCCCCCCCGCCCCTTTAATTGCTTTCTTCCTTTCCTTTTTTTTTTCTTAAAAAAAAAAAAAACCAA
AAAAACCCAAAGCATAACTACTTTTGCAGCTGAATTCGACTGTGGCGTGCAGGAAGTGGAGCATTGGCAT
GAAGTGGCTCCTAGTGGCTGCTTGGCGCACGCCAGCTGCCCTCCTCTGACTCCAGTGGGATATCGGGGCC
TGGCCTCACTGACGGGAGAACATTGGCGTGAAGGCTGCTGGCGACTGGGCCAGCATTCATTGTGAAGACC
GGAGGGACACACCCTGCTGGTGAGTGCATGTCCCCTGGCTGTCAGTCAGTGTGGCCAACACCACGCAGAC
TTGAGTCCAGGGGTGGAGGAGAGAGACTGGAACCCCGGGGCAGAGGCAGGAGGAGCTCGAGATCTGCGAT
CTAAGTAAGCTTGGCATTCCGGTACTGTTGGTAAAGCCACCATGGAAGACGCCAAAAACATAAAGAAAGG
CCCGGCGCCATTCTATCCGCTGGAAGATGGAACCGCTGGAGAGCAACTGCATAAGGCTATGAAGAGATAC
GCCCTGGTTCCTGGAACAATTGCTTTTACAGATGCACATATCGAGGTGGACATCACTTACGCTGAGTACT
TCGAAATGTCCGTTCGGTTGGCAGAAGCTATGAAACGATATGGGCTGAATACAAATCACAGAATCGTCGT
ATGCAGTGAAAACTCTCTTCAATTCTTTATGCCGGTGTTGGGCGCGTTATTTATCGGAGTTGCAGTTGCG
CCCGCGAACGACATTTATAATGAACGTGAATTGCTCAACAGTATGGGCATTTCGCAGCCTACCGTGGTGT
TCGTTTCCAAAAAGGGGTTGCAAAAAATTTTGAACGTGCAAAAAAAGCTCCCAATCATCCAAAAAATTAT
TATCATGGATTCTAAAACGGATTACCAGGGATTTCAGTCGATGTACACGTTCGTCACATCTCATCTACCT
CCCGGTTTTAATGAATACGATTTTGTGCCAGAGTCCTTCGATAGGGACAAGACAATTGCACTGATCATGA
ACTCCTCTGGATCTACTGGTCTGCCTAAAGGTGTCGCTCTGCCTCATAGAACTGCCTGCGTGAGATTCTC
GCATGCCAGAGATCCTATTTTTGGCAATCAAATCATTCCGGATACTGCGATTTTAAGTGTTGTTCCATTC
CATCACGGTTTTGGAATGTTTACTACACTCGGATATTTGATATGTGGATTTCGAGTCGTCTTAATGTATA
GATTTGAAGAAGAGCTGTTTCTGAGGAGCCTTCAGGATTACAAGATTCAAAGTGCGCTGCTGGTGCCAAC
CCTATTCTCCTTCTTCGCCAAAAGCACTCTGATTGACAAATACGATTTATCTAATTTACACGAAATTGCT
TCTGGTGGCGCTCCCCTCTCTAAGGAAGTCGGGGAAGCGGTTGCCAAGAGGTTCCATCTGCCAGGTATCA
GGCAAGGATATGGGCTCACTGAGACTACATCAGCTATTCTGATTACACCCGAGGGGGATGATAAACCGGG
CGCGGTCGGTAAAGTTGTTCCATTTTTTGAAGCGAAGGTTGTGGATCTGGATACCGGGAAAACGCTGGGC
GTTAATCAAAGAGGCGAACTGTGTGTGAGAGGTCCTATGATTATGTCCGGTTATGTAAACAATCCGGAAG
CGACCAACGCCTTGATTGACAAGGATGGATGGCTACATTCTGGAGACATAGCTTACTGGGACGAAGACGA
ACACTTCTTCATCGTTGACCGCCTGAAGTCTCTGATTAAGTACAAAGGCTATCAGGTGGCTCCCGCTGAA
TTGGAATCCATCTTGCTCCAACACCCCAACATCTTCGACGCAGGTGTCGCAGGTCTTCCCGACGATGACG
CCGGTGAACTTCCCGCCGCCGTTGTTGTTTTGGAGCACGGAAAGACGATGACGGAAAAAGAGATCGTGGA
TTACGTCGCCAGTCAAGTAACAACCGCGAAAAAGTTGCGCGGAGGAGTTGTGTTTGTGGACGAAGTACCG
AAAGGTCTTACCGGAAAACTCGACGCAAGAAAAATCAGAGAGATCCTCATAAAGGCCAAGAAGGGCGGAA
AGATCGCCGTGTAATTCTAGAGTCGGGGCGGCCGGCCGCTTCGAGCAGACATGATAAGATACATTGATGA
GTTTGGACAAACCACAACTAGAATGCAGTGAAAAAAATGCTTTATTTGTGAAATTTGTGATGCTATTGCT
TTATTTGTAACCATTATAAGCTGCAATAAACAAGTTAACAACAACAATTGCATTCATTTTATGTTTCAGG
TTCAGGGGGAGGTGTGGGAGGTTTTTTAAAGCAAGTAAAACCTCTACAAATGTGGTAAAATCGATAAGGA
TCCGTCGACCGATGCCCTTGAGAGCCTTCAACCCAGTCAGCTCCTTCCGGTGGGCGCGGGGCATGACTAT
CGTCGCCGCACTTATGACTGTCTTCTTTATCATGCAACTCGTAGGACAGGTGCCGGCAGCGCTCTTCCGC
TTCCTCGCTCACTGACTCGCTGCGCTCGGTCGTTCGGCTGCGGCGAGCGGTATCAGCTCACTCAAAGGCG
GTAATACGGTTATCCACAGAATCAGGGGATAACGCAGGAAAGAACATGTGAGCAAAAGGCCAGCAAAAGG
CCAGGAACCGTAAAAAGGCCGCGTTGCTGGCGTTTTTCCATAGGCTCCGCCCCCCTGACGAGCATCACAA
AAATCGACGCTCAAGTCAGAGGTGGCGAAACCCGACAGGACTATAAAGATACCAGGCGTTTCCCCCTGGA
AGCTCCCTCGTGCGCTCTCCTGTTCCGACCCTGCCGCTTACCGGATACCTGTCCGCCTTTCTCCCTTCGG
GAAGCGTGGCGCTTTCTCATAGCTCACGCTGTAGGTATCTCAGTTCGGTGTAGGTCGTTCGCTCCAAGCT
GGGCTGTGTGCACGAACCCCCCGTTCAGCCCGACCGCTGCGCCTTATCCGGTAACTATCGTCTTGAGTCC
AACCCGGTAAGACACGACTTATCGCCACTGGCAGCAGCCACTGGTAACAGGATTAGCAGAGCGAGGTATG
TAGGCGGTGCTACAGAGTTCTTGAAGTGGTGGCCTAACTACGGCTACACTAGAAGAACAGTATTTGGTAT
CTGCGCTCTGCTGAAGCCAGTTACCTTCGGAAAAAGAGTTGGTAGCTCTTGATCCGGCAAACAAACCACC
GCTGGTAGCGGTGGTTTTTTTGTTTGCAAGCAGCAGATTACGCGCAGAAAAAAAGGATCTCAAGAAGATC
CTTTGATCTTTTCTACGGGGTCTGACGCTCAGTGGAACGAAAACTCACGTTAAGGGATTTTGGTCATGAG
ATTATCAAAAAGGATCTTCACCTAGATCCTTTTAAATTAAAAATGAAGTTTTAAATCAATCTAAAGTATA
TATGAGTAAACTTGGTCTGACAGTTACCAATGCTTAATCAGTGAGGCACCTATCTCAGCGATCTGTCTAT
TTCGTTCATCCATAGTTGCCTGACTCCCCGTCGTGTAGATAACTACGATACGGGAGGGCTTACCATCTGG
CCCCAGTGCTGCAATGATACCGCGAGACCCACGCTCACCGGCTCCAGATTTATCAGCAATAAACCAGCCA
GCCGGAAGGGCCGAGCGCAGAAGTGGTCCTGCAACTTTATCCGCCTCCATCCAGTCTATTAATTGTTGCC
GGGAAGCTAGAGTAAGTAGTTCGCCAGTTAATAGTTTGCGCAACGTTGTTGCCATTGCTACAGGCATCGT
GGTGTCACGCTCGTCGTTTGGTATGGCTTCATTCAGCTCCGGTTCCCAACGATCAAGGCGAGTTACATGA
TCCCCCATGTTGTGCAAAAAAGCGGTTAGCTCCTTCGGTCCTCCGATCGTTGTCAGAAGTAAGTTGGCCG
CAGTGTTATCACTCATGGTTATGGCAGCACTGCATAATTCTCTTACTGTCATGCCATCCGTAAGATGCTT
TTCTGTGACTGGTGAGTACTCAACCAAGTCATTCTGAGAATAGTGTATGCGGCGACCGAGTTGCTCTTGC
CCGGCGTCAATACGGGATAATACCGCGCCACATAGCAGAACTTTAAAAGTGCTCATCATTGGAAAACGTT
CTTCGGGGCGAAAACTCTCAAGGATCTTACCGCTGTTGAGATCCAGTTCGATGTAACCCACTCGTGCACC
CAACTGATCTTCAGCATCTTTTACTTTCACCAGCGTTTCTGGGTGAGCAAAAACAGGAAGGCAAAATGCC
GCAAAAAAGGGAATAAGGGCGACACGGAAATGTTGAATACTCATACTCTTCCTTTTTCAATATTATTGAA
GCATTTATCAGGGTTATTGTCTCATGAGCGGATACATATTTGAATGTATTTAGAAAAATAAACAAATAGG
GGTTCCGCGCACATTTCCCCGAAAAGTGCCACCTG
[124 nt withheld, positions 4516-4639]
C
[91 nt withheld, positions 4641-4731]
A
[49 nt withheld, positions 4733-4781]
CCTTTGACGTTGGAGTCCACGTTCTTT
[37 nt withheld, positions 4809-4845]
ACCCTATCTCGGTCTATTCTTTTGATTTATAAGGGATTTTGCCGATTTCGGCCTATTGGTTAAAAAATGA
GCTGATTTAACAAAAATTTAACGCGAATTTTAACAAAATATTAACGCTTACAATTTGCCATTCGCCATTC
AGGCTGCGCAACTGTTGGGAAGGGCGATCGGTGCGGGCCTCTTCGCTATTACGCCAGCCCAAGCTACCAT
GATAAGTAAGTAATATTAAGGTACGGGAGGTACTTGGAGCGGCCGCAATAAAATATCTTTATTTTCATTA
CATCTGTGTGTTGGTTTTTTGTGTGAATCGATAGTACTAACATACGCTCTCCATCAAAACAAAACGAAAC
AAAACAAACTAGCAAAATAGGCTGTCCCCAGTGCAAGTGCAGGTGCCAGAACATTTCTCTATCGATAGGT
ACCGAGCTCTTACGCGTGCTAGCCTGATCATCTTCTCAGCTGGAGGCAGGAGAACTTCTGTTCCAAGTTC
CCACTTGGAACAGGGGTTCTCCCCCTTGGACTCTGAATGCTGTTCTCCTCATGGAGCCTCTCCTGGCTTT
GCTGTGCAGCCAATCCCAGCCGTCCTCACGGAGACTTGCTGCC
Features (pLannotate 1.2.2; 11 found; start..end, strand, type, name):
    532..2184    +  CDS            luciferase: firefly luciferase; luc+; enhanced luc+ version of the luciferase gene
   2225..2346    -  polyA_signal   SV40 poly(A) signal: SV40 polyadenylation signal
   2369..2437    -  CDS            large T antigen (fragment): large T antigen from SV40 (simian virus 40)
   2453..2585    +  CDS            TcR (fragment): tetracycline efflux protein; tet; confers resistance to tetracycline
   2765..3353    -  rep_origin     ori: high-copy-number ColE1/pMB1/pBR322/pUC origin of replication
   3524..4384    -  CDS            AmpR: β-lactamase; bla; confers resistance to ampicillin, carbenicillin, and related antibiotics
   4385..4489    -  promoter       AmpR promoter: bla
   4516..4944    +  rep_origin     f1 ori (sequence partly withheld): f1 bacteriophage origin of replication; arrow indicates direction of (+) strand synthesis
   4976..5043    -  CDS            lacZα (fragment): LacZα fragment of β-galactosidase; lacZ fragment
   5102..5150    +  polyA_signal   poly(A) signal: synthetic polyadenylation signal
   5164..5255    +  misc_feature   pause site: RNA polymerase II transcriptional pause signal from the human α2 globin gene
