[The description below was written by a language model from this plasmid's Addgene catalogue record and pLannotate feature annotations shown in this document.]
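Description:
pGL3-Basic-ZC3H12D_PromoterMUT is a firefly luciferase reporter plasmid built on the promoterless pGL3-Basic backbone, intended for transient transfection into mammalian cells to measure promoter activity. The 5,448 bp plasmid is propagated in E. coli from a high-copy ColE1/pUC-type origin under ampicillin selection (AmpR with its bla promoter). It also carries an f1 origin for single-stranded DNA production. Short annotated fragments of lacZα, the tetracycline resistance gene and SV40 large T antigen are non-functional backbone remnants.

The insert is a 635 bp human ZC3H12D promoter region cloned between the NheI and XhoI sites, both retained, directly upstream of the luc+ coding sequence. Because the backbone supplies no promoter or enhancer of its own, luciferase output depends on the cloned fragment. Transcripts terminate at the SV40 late polyadenylation signal downstream of luc+. A synthetic poly(A) signal and an RNA polymerase II pause site from the human α2-globin gene sit upstream of the cloning region to block spurious read-through transcription from the backbone, which lowers background. The promoter fragment itself is not annotated in the feature table, but it corresponds to the unannotated stretch between the pause site and the luciferase gene, spanning the sequence origin.

In this version, three BHLHE40 binding sites, at insert positions 185, 337 and 436, were disrupted by mutagenesis that introduced new BamHI, EcoRI and EcoRV sites, which also provide diagnostic digests. The depositor notes several polymorphisms relative to the hg38 reference that do not affect function. The construct serves as a binding-site mutant for testing whether BHLHE40 regulates ZC3H12D promoter activity, presumably in comparison with an unmutated promoter reporter, in work on the proinflammatory phenotype of human memory T lymphocytes.
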