Addgene plasmid #153067: pGL3-Basic-ZC3H12D_PromoterMUT
Purpose: ZC3H12D promoter region carrying mutations in BHLHE40 binding sites, cloned upstream of luciferase reporter
Depositing lab: Silvia Monticelli. Depositing organization: Institute for Research in Biomedicine, Switzerland. Publication: A molecular network regulating the proinflammatory phenotype of human memory T lymphocytes. Emming S, Bianchi N, Polletti S, Balestrieri C, Leoni C, Montagner S, Chirichella M, Delaleu N, Natoli G, Monticelli S. Nat Immunol. 2020 Apr;21(4):388-399. doi: 10.1038/s41590-020-0622-8. Epub 2020 Mar 16. PubMed 32205878.
Backbone
  Vector backbone: pGL3-Basic
  Backbone manufacturer: Promega
  Backbone size w/o insert (bp): 4813
  Total vector size (bp): 5448
  Vector type: Mammalian Expression, Luciferase
Growth in bacteria
  Bacterial resistance: Ampicillin, 100 μg/mL
  Growth temperature: 37°C
  Growth strain: DH5alpha
  Copy number: High Copy
Gene/Insert
  Gene/Insert name: ZC3H12D promoter region mutated in BHLHE40 binding sites
  Species: H. sapiens (human)
  Insert size (bp): 635
  Mutation: Mutagenesis to disrupt 3 BHLHE4040 binding sites. New BamHI, EcoRI and EcoRV restriction sites were inserted by mutagenesis disrupting binding sites at position 185, 337 and 436 of the insert.
  Entrez Gene: ZC3H12D (a.k.a. C6orf95, MCPIP4, TFL, dJ281H8.1, p34)
  Promoter: None
  Cloning method: Restriction Enzyme; 5′ cloning site NheI (not destroyed); 3′ cloning site XhoI (not destroyed)
  Sequencing primers: 5′ Unavailable; 3′ CTTTATGTTTTTGGCGTCTTCC
Terms and licenses: Academic/Nonprofit Terms; Industry Terms: Not Available to Industry
Depositor comments: There exist several polymorphisms in the promoter region that do not functionally impact the plasmid. They represent discrepancies compared to the human reference genome (hg38).
How to cite: pGL3-Basic-ZC3H12D_PromoterMUT was a gift from Silvia Monticelli (Addgene plasmid # 153067 ; http://n2t.net/addgene:153067 ; RRID:Addgene_153067)
